>Addgene plasmid #162528 | pL0-BvDODAα1 | addgene full sequence | sequence record 323170 | Addgene NGS Result
GCTTTGAGACCACGAAGTGGCTCTTCAGTGGACGAAAGGGCCTCGTGATACGCCTATTTTTATAGGTTAA
TGTCATGATAATAATGGTTTCTTAGACGTCAGGTGGCACTTTTCGGGGAAATGTGCGCGGAACCCCTATT
TGTTTATTTTTCTAAATACATTCAAATATGTATCCGCTCATGAGACAATAACCCTGATAAATGCTTCAAT
AATATTGAAAAAGGAAGAGTATGCGCTCACGCAACTGGTCCAGAACCTTGACCGAACGCAGCGGTGGTAA
CGGCGCAGTGGCGGTTTTCATGGCTTGTTATGACTGTTTTTTTTTGGGGTACAGTCTATGCCTCGGGCAT
CCAAGCAGCAAGCGCGTTACGCCGTGGGTCGATGTTTGATGTTATGGAGCAGCAACGATGTTACGCAGCA
GGGCAGTCGCCCTAAAACAAAGTTAAACATCATGAGGGAAGCGGTGATCGCCGAAGTATCGACTCAACTA
TCAGAGGTAGTTGGCGTCATCGAGCGCCATCTCGAACCGACGTTGCTGGCCGTACATTTGTACGGCTCCG
CAGTGGATGGCGGCCTGAAGCCACACAGCGATATTGATTTGCTGGTTACGGTGACCGTAAGGCTTGATGA
AACAACGCGGCGAGCTTTGATCAACGACCTTTTGGAAACTTCGGCTTCCCCTGGAGAGAGCGAGATTCTC
CGCGCTGTAGAAGTCACCATTGTTGTGCACGACGACATCATTCCGTGGCGTTATCCAGCTAAGCGCGAAC
TGCAATTTGGAGAATGGCAGCGCAATGACATTCTTGCAGGTATCTTCGAGCCAGCCACGATCGACATTGA
TCTGGCTATCTTGCTGACAAAAGCAAGAGAACATAGCGTTGCCTTGGTAGGTCCAGCGGCGGAGGAACTC
TTTGATCCGGTTCCTGAACAGGATCTATTTGAGGCGCTAAATGAAACCTTAACGCTATGGAACTCGCCGC
CCGACTGGGCTGGCGATGAGCGAAATGTAGTGCTTACGTTGTCCCGCATTTGGTACAGCGCAGTAACCGG
CAAAATCGCGCCGAAGGATGTCGCTGCCGACTGGGCAATGGAGCGCCTGCCGGCCCAGTATCAGCCCGTC
ATACTTGAAGCTAGACAGGCTTATCTTGGACAAGAAGAAGATCGCTTGGCCTCGCGCGCAGATCAGTTGG
AAGAATTTGTCCATTACGTAAAAGGCGAGATCACCAAGGTAGTCGGCAAATAACTGTCAGACCAAGTTTA
CTCATATATACTTTAGATTGATTTAAAACTTCATTTTTAATTTAAAAGGATCTAGGTGAAGATCCTTTTT
GATAATCTCATGACCAAAATCCCTTAACGTGAGTTTTCGTTCCACTGAGCGTCAGACCCCGTAGAAAAGA
TCAAAGGATCTTCTTGAGATCCTTTTTTTCTGCGCGTAATCTGCTGCTTGCAAACAAAAAAACCACCGCT
ACCAGCGGTGGTTTGTTTGCCGGATCAAGAGCTACCAACTCTTTTTCCGAAGGTAACTGGCTTCAGCAGA
GCGCAGATACCAAATACTGTTCTTCTAGTGTAGCCGTAGTTAGGCCACCACTTCAAGAACTCTGTAGCAC
CGCCTACATACCTCGCTCTGCTAATCCTGTTACCAGTGGCTGCTGCCAGTGGCGATAAGTCGTGTCTTAC
CGGGTTGGACTCAAGACGATAGTTACCGGATAAGGCGCAGCGGTCGGGCTGAACGGGGGGTTCGTGCACA
CAGCCCAGCTTGGAGCGAACGACCTACACCGAACTGAGATACCTACAGCGTGAGCTATGAGAAAGCGCCA
CGCTTCCCGAAGGGAGAAAGGCGGACAGGTATCCGGTAAGCGGCAGGGTCGGAACAGGAGAGCGCACGAG
GGAGCTTCCAGGGGGAAACGCCTGGTATCTTTATAGTCCTGTCGGGTTTCGCCACCTCTGACTTGAGCGT
CGATTTTTGTGATGCTCGTCAGGGGGGCGGAGCCTATGGAAAAACGCCAGCAACGCGGCCTTTTTACGGT
TCCTGGCCTTTTGCTGGCCTTTTGCTCACATGTTCTTTCCTGCGTTATCCCCTGATTCTGTGGATAACCG
TATTACCGCCTTTGAGTGAGCTGATACCGCTCGCCGCAGCCGAACGACCGAGCGCAGCGAGTCAGTGAGC
GAGGAAGCGGAAGAGCGCCCAATACGCAAACCGCCTCTCCCCGCGCGTTGGCCGATTCATTAATCACTCT
GTGGTCTCAAATGAAAATGATGAATGGAGAAGATGCTAATGATCAAATGATCAAAGAAAGCTTCTTCATA
ACACATGGAAACCCAATATTAACAGTAGAAGATACACATCCATTAAGACCTTTCTTTGAAACTTGGAGAG
AGAAAATCTTTTCTAAGAAACCTAAGGCAATTCTTATTATTTCTGGTCATTGGGAAACTGTTAAACCTAC
TGTTAATGCTGTCCATATCAATGATACTATCCATGATTTTGATGACTATCCTGCTGCTATGTACCAGTTC
AAGTATCCAGCTCCTGGGGCACCAGAATTGGCAAGAAAAGTAGAGGAAATTCTGAAAAAATCGGGTTTCG
AAACGGCGGAAACTGACGAAAAACGTGGGCTTGATCATGGTGCATGGGTACCTCTAATGCTAATGTATCC
TGAGGCTGATATACCAGTATGTCAGCTCTCAGTTCAGCCGCATTTAGATGGAACATACCATTACAACTTA
GGACGAGCATTAGCTCCCTTGAAAAACGATGGCGTATTGATCATTGGTTCAGGAAGTGCAACTCACCCTT
TGGATGAAACTCCTCATTATTTTGATGGAGTTGCACCTTGGGCAGCTGCCTTTGATTCATGGCTTCGTAA
AGCTCTCATAAATGGAAGGTTTGAAGAAGTGAATATATATGAAACGAAAGCACCAAATTGGAAATTAGCA
CATCCTTTCCCAGAACATTTTTATCCATTGCATGTTGTTCTTGGCGCTGCTGGTGAAAAATGGAAGGCTG
AGCTTATTCATAGCAGTTGGGATCATGGCACCTTGTGTCACGGCTCCTACAAGTTCACTTCAGCCTAG
Features (pLannotate 1.2.2; 7 found; start..end, strand, type, name):
    126..230     +  promoter       AmpR promoter: bla
    221..301     -  CDS            int (fragment): INT2_ECOLX - Protein inferred from homology: Swiss-Prot protein existence level 3. Putative integrase believed to be involved in the insertion of antibiotic resistance genes into plasmids and transposons. From Escherichia coli.
    389..445     +  CDS            GmR (fragment): gentamycin acetyltransferase; aacC1; confers resistance to gentamycin
    452..1240    +  CDS            aadA: S3AD_ECOLX - Experimental evidence at protein level: Swiss-Prot protein existence level 1. Mediates bacterial resistance to the antibiotics streptomycin and spectinomycin. From Escherichia coli.
   1414..2002    +  rep_origin     ori: high-copy-number ColE1/pMB1/pBR322/pUC origin of replication
   2185..2234    +  CDS            lacI (fragment): lac repressor; lacI; The lac repressor binds to the lac operator to inhibit transcription in E. coli. This inhibition can be relieved by adding lactose or isopropyl-β-D-thiogalactopyranoside (IPTG).
   2260..3072    +  CDS            DODA: DODA_BETVU - Experimental evidence at protein level: Swiss-Prot protein existence level 1. Opens the cyclic ring of dihydroxy-phenylalanine (DOPA) between carbons 4 and 5, thus producing an unstable seco-DOPA that rearranges nonenzymatically to betalamic acid. Produces mainly (S)- betalamic acid. From Beta vulgaris (Sugar beet).
