[The description below was written by a language model from this plasmid's Addgene catalogue record and pLannotate feature annotations shown in this document.]
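Description:
pL0-BvDODAα1 is a MoClo Golden Gate level 0 part plasmid carrying the coding sequence of Beta vulgaris (sugar beet) 4,5-DOPA dioxygenase alpha 1 in the pICH41308 acceptor, a small pUC19-derived backbone designed to hold CDS1 modules. It is propagated in E. coli at high copy from a ColE1/pUC-type origin and selected with spectinomycin through the aadA streptomycin/spectinomycin resistance gene. The feature table places a bla (AmpR) promoter upstream of aadA, together with short fragments of an integrase gene and a gentamicin acetyltransferase gene. These fragments look like remnants of the integron-type cassette from which the marker was derived, not functional genes. A short lacI fragment lies just upstream of the insert. The sequenced record is about 3.1 kb, in line with the catalogue size.

The 828 bp insert was cloned through BpiI sites that were destroyed in the process, as is standard for level 0 MoClo assembly. The annotated DODA coding region accounts for nearly all of it. No promoter or terminator for the gene is annotated, as expected for a CDS module. Although catalogued as a bacterial expression vector, the plasmid is best understood as a storage and donor module, with the coding sequence intended to be combined with separate promoter and terminator parts in higher-level Golden Gate assemblies.

The encoded enzyme opens the DOPA ring between carbons 4 and 5 to give an unstable seco-DOPA that rearranges spontaneously to betalamic acid, the core chromophore of betalain pigments. The associated publication used betalain pigments as a visible in vivo reporter for real-time visualisation of arbuscular mycorrhizal colonisation, so this part serves as one building block for such pigment-based reporter constructs.
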