Addgene plasmid #162528: pL0-BvDODAα1
Purpose: Beta vulgaris 4,5-DOPA dioxygenase alpha 1 coding sequence in pICH41308 MoClo Golden Gate level 0 acceptor for CDS1 modules.
Depositing lab: Sam Brockington. Depositing organization: University of Cambridge. Publication: MycoRed: Betalain pigments enable in vivo real-time visualisation of arbuscular mycorrhizal colonisation. Timoneda A, Yunusov T, Quan C, Gavrin A, Brockington SF, Schornack S. PLoS Biol. 2021 Jul 14;19(7):e3001326. doi: 10.1371/journal.pbio.3001326. PubMed 34260583.
Backbone
  Vector backbone: pICH41308
  Backbone manufacturer: 47998 (Sylvestre Marillonnet)
  Backbone size w/o insert (bp): 2248
  Total vector size (bp): 3076
  Vector type: Bacterial Expression ; pUC19-derived
Growth in bacteria
  Bacterial resistance: Spectinomycin, 50 μg/mL
  Growth temperature: 37°C
  Growth strain: DH5alpha
  Copy number: High Copy
Gene/Insert
  Gene/Insert name: DODAα1 (alt name: 4,5-DOPA dioxygenase alpha 1)
  Species: Beta vulgaris
  Insert size (bp): 828
  GenBank ID: MH836616
  Cloning method: Restriction Enzyme; 5′ cloning site BpiI (destroyed during cloning); 3′ cloning site BpiI (destroyed during cloning)
  Sequencing primers: 5′ MoClo_lv0_F0015: CGTTATCCCCTGATTCTGTGGATAAC; 3′ MoClo_lv0_R0016: GTCTCATGAGCGGATACATATTTGAATG
Terms and licenses: Academic/Nonprofit Terms; Industry Terms: Not Available to Industry
How to cite: pL0-BvDODAα1 was a gift from Sam Brockington (Addgene plasmid # 162528 ; http://n2t.net/addgene:162528 ; RRID:Addgene_162528)
